Addgene plasmid #77560: KIT gRNA (BRDN0001145740)
Purpose: 3rd generation lentiviral gRNA plasmid targeting human KIT
Depositing lab: John Doench & David Root. Depositing organization: Broad Institute. Publication: Optimized sgRNA design to maximize activity and minimize off-target effects of CRISPR-Cas9. Doench JG, Fusi N, Sullender M, Hegde M, Vaimberg EW, Donovan KF, Smith I, Tothova Z, Wilen C, Orchard R, Virgin HW, Listgarten J, Root DE. Nat Biotechnol. 2016 Jan 18. doi: 10.1038/nbt.3437. PubMed 26780180.
Backbone
  Vector backbone: lentiGuide-Puro
  Backbone manufacturer: Zhang Lab (Addgene plasmid # 52963)
  Vector type: Mammalian Expression, Lentiviral, CRISPR
  Selectable markers: Puromycin
Growth in bacteria
  Bacterial resistance: Ampicillin, 100 μg/mL
  Growth temperature: 37°C
  Growth strain: DH5alpha
  Copy number: High Copy
Gene/Insert
  Gene/Insert name: KIT (alt names: KIT; NM_000222.2)
  gRNA/shRNA sequence: GAAAGAAGACAACGACACGC
  Species: H. sapiens (human)
  Entrez Gene: KIT (a.k.a. C-Kit, CD117, MASTC, PBT, SCFR)
  Promoter: hU6
  Cloning method: Unknown
  Sequencing primers: 5′ U6-F; 3′ pS2-R
Terms and licenses: Academic/Nonprofit Terms; Industry Terms: Not Available to Industry
Depositor comments: The gRNA was designed to target the following Genbank reference sequence(s): NM_000222.2,NM_001093772.1. Note that this plasmid does NOT contain Cas9. It should be used in conjunction with lentiCas9-Blast (Addgene #52962) or otherwise with cell lines already expressing Cas9. Browse the full kinome gRNA library at http://www.addgene.org/pooled-library/broadgpp-human-kinome/ or visit http://www.broadinstitute.org/rnai/public/ for detailed protocols and information.
How to cite: KIT gRNA (BRDN0001145740) was a gift from John Doench & David Root (Addgene plasmid # 77560 ; http://n2t.net/addgene:77560 ; RRID:Addgene_77560)
