[The description below was written by a language model from this plasmid's Addgene catalogue record and pLannotate feature annotations shown in this document.]
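Description:
KIT gRNA (BRDN0001145740) is a third-generation lentiviral guide RNA plasmid built on the lentiGuide-Puro backbone and designed to target the human KIT gene, which encodes the receptor tyrosine kinase also known as c-Kit, CD117 or SCFR. In bacteria it is maintained as a high-copy plasmid through a ColE1/pUC-type origin and selected with ampicillin via the β-lactamase gene. The backbone also carries an f1 origin, an SV40 origin and poly(A) signal, and remnants of lac and T7/T3 cloning-vector sequences.

The lentiviral transfer cassette begins with an RSV promoter fused to a truncated HIV-1 5' LTR, which makes genomic RNA production Tat-independent. This is followed by the Ψ packaging signal with a partial gag sequence, and then the Rev response element for Rev-dependent nuclear export. Inside the provirus, a human U6 RNA polymerase III promoter drives the KIT-specific spacer joined to the Streptococcus pyogenes Cas9 guide scaffold. A cPPT/CTS element lies downstream of the guide cassette. A separate EF-1α core promoter with its intron A expresses puromycin N-acetyltransferase, allowing selection of transduced mammalian cells, and a WPRE enhances transcript expression. The cassette ends in a self-inactivating ΔU3 3' LTR, which disables LTR promoter activity after integration.

The plasmid does not encode Cas9, so it must be used with a separate Cas9 vector or in cells that already express the nuclease. It belongs to a human kinome guide collection whose guides were chosen with design rules optimised for on-target activity and reduced off-target effects, and it is intended for CRISPR knockout of KIT in human cells.
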