Features (pLannotate 1.2.2; 29 found; start..end, strand, type, name):
     14..80      +  CDS            small t antigen (fragment): SV40 (simian virus 40) small t antigen
    106..317     +  promoter       EF-1α core promoter: core promoter for human elongation factor EF-1α
    318..1256    +  intron         EF-1α intron A: intron upstream of the start codon of human EF-1α
   1278..1877    +  CDS            PuroR (fragment): puromycin N-acetyltransferase; pac from Streptomyces; confers resistance to puromycin
   1893..2481    +  misc_feature   WPRE: woodchuck hepatitis virus posttranscriptional regulatory element
   2532..2551    +  misc_feature   cPPT/CTS (fragment): central polypurine tract and central termination sequence of HIV-1
   2553..2786    +  LTR            3' LTR (ΔU3): self-inactivating 3' long terminal repeat (LTR) from HIV-1
   2864..2985    +  polyA_signal   SV40 poly(A) signal: SV40 polyadenylation signal
   3025..3160    +  rep_origin     SV40 ori: SV40 origin of replication
   3181..3199    -  promoter       T7 promoter: promoter for bacteriophage T7 RNA polymerase
   3207..3362    +  CDS            lacZα (fragment): LacZα fragment of β-galactosidase; lacZ fragment
   3367..3795    +  rep_origin     f1 ori (sequence partly withheld): f1 bacteriophage origin of replication; arrow indicates direction of (+) strand synthesis
   3848..3952    +  promoter       AmpR promoter: bla
   3953..4813    +  CDS            AmpR: β-lactamase; bla; confers resistance to ampicillin, carbenicillin, and related antibiotics
   4984..5572    +  rep_origin     ori: high-copy-number ColE1/pMB1/pBR322/pUC origin of replication
   5755..5847    +  CDS            lacI (fragment): lac repressor; lacI; The lac repressor binds to the lac operator to inhibit transcription in E. coli. This inhibition can be relieved by adding lactose or isopropyl-β-D-thiogalactopyranoside (IPTG).
   5860..5881    +  protein_bind   CAP binding site: CAP binding activates transcription in the presence of cAMP. E. coli catabolite activator protein
   5896..5926    +  promoter       lac promoter: promoter for the E. coli lac operon
   5934..5950    +  protein_bind   lac operator: The lac repressor binds to the lac operator to inhibit transcription in E. coli. This inhibition can be relieved by adding lactose or isopropyl-β-D-thiogalactopyranoside (IPTG). lac repressor encoded by lacI
   5995..6013    +  promoter       T3 promoter: promoter for bacteriophage T3 RNA polymerase
   6041..6267    +  promoter       RSV promoter: Rous sarcoma virus enhancer/promoter
   6268..6448    +  LTR            5' LTR (truncated): truncated 5' long terminal repeat (LTR) from HIV-1
   6495..6620    +  misc_feature   HIV-1 Ψ: packaging signal of human immunodeficiency virus type 1
   6604..6967    +  CDS            HIV-1 gag (fragment): gag protein from human immunodeficiency virus 1; gag
   7113..7346    +  misc_feature   RRE: The Rev response element (RRE) of HIV-1 allows for Rev-dependent mRNA export from the nucleus to the cytoplasm.
   7723..7749    +  CDS            Rev (fragment): human immunodeficiency virus 1 (HIV-1) Rev protein; rev; enhances nuclear export of unspliced and incompletely spliced viral mRNAs
   7753..7993    +  promoter       U6 promoter: RNA polymerase III promoter for human U6 snRNA
   8023..8098    +  misc_RNA       gRNA scaffold: guide RNA scaffold for the Streptococcus pyogenes CRISPR/Cas9 system
   8154..8271    +  misc_feature   cPPT/CTS: central polypurine tract and central termination sequence of HIV-1
>Addgene plasmid #77560 | KIT gRNA (BRDN0001145740) | addgene full sequence | sequence record 187998 | Addgene Assembled Sequence
CCCGGGTGCAAAGATGGATAAAGTTTTAAACAGAGAGGAATCTTTGCAGCTAATGGACCTTCTAGGTCTT
GAAAGGAGTGGGAATTGGCTCCGGTGCCCGTCAGTGGGCAGAGCGCACATCGCCCACAGTCCCCGAGAAG
TTGGGGGGAGGGGTCGGCAATTGATCCGGTGCCTAGAGAAGGTGGCGCGGGGTAAACTGGGAAAGTGATG
TCGTGTACTGGCTCCGCCTTTTTCCCGAGGGTGGGGGAGAACCGTATATAAGTGCAGTAGTCGCCGTGAA
CGTTCTTTTTCGCAACGGGTTTGCCGCCAGAACACAGGTAAGTGCCGTGTGTGGTTCCCGCGGGCCTGGC
CTCTTTACGGGTTATGGCCCTTGCGTGCCTTGAATTACTTCCACCTGGCTGCAGTACGTGATTCTTGATC
CCGAGCTTCGGGTTGGAAGTGGGTGGGAGAGTTCGAGGCCTTGCGCTTAAGGAGCCCCTTCGCCTCGTGC
TTGAGTTGAGGCCTGGCCTGGGCGCTGGGGCCGCCGCGTGCGAATCTGGTGGCACCTTCGCGCCTGTCTC
GCTGCTTTCGATAAGTCTCTAGCCATTTAAAATTTTTGATGACCTGCTGCGACGCTTTTTTTCTGGCAAG
ATAGTCTTGTAAATGCGGGCCAAGATCTGCACACTGGTATTTCGGTTTTTGGGGCCGCGGGCGGCGACGG
GGCCCGTGCGTCCCAGCGCACATGTTCGGCGAGGCGGGGCCTGCGAGCGCGGCCACCGAGAATCGGACGG
GGGTAGTCTCAAGCTGGCCGGCCTGCTCTGGTGCCTGGCCTCGCGCCGCCGTGTATCGCCCCGCCCTGGG
CGGCAAGGCTGGCCCGGTCGGCACCAGTTGCGTGAGCGGAAAGATGGCCGCTTCCCGGCCCTGCTGCAGG
GAGCTCAAAATGGAGGACGCGGCGCTCGGGAGAGCGGGCGGGTGAGTCACCCACACAAAGGAAAAGGGCC
TTTCCGTCCTCAGCCGTCGCTTCATGTGACTCCACGGAGTACCGGGCGCCGTCCAGGCACCTCGATTAGT
TCTCGAGCTTTTGGAGTACGTCGTCTTTAGGTTGGGGGGAGGGGTTTTATGCGATGGAGTTTCCCCACAC
TGAGTGGGTGGAGACTGAAGTTAGGCCAGCTTGGCACTTGATGTAATTCTCCTTGGAATTTGCCCTTTTT
GAGTTTGGATCTTGGTTCATTCTCAAGCCTCAGACAGTGGTTCAAAGTTTTTTTCTTCCATTTCAGGTGT
CGTGACGTACGGCCACCATGACCGAGTACAAGCCCACGGTGCGCCTCGCCACCCGCGACGACGTCCCCAG
GGCCGTACGCACCCTCGCCGCCGCGTTCGCCGACTACCCCGCCACGCGCCACACCGTCGATCCGGACCGC
CACATCGAGCGGGTCACCGAGCTGCAAGAACTCTTCCTCACGCGCGTCGGGCTCGACATCGGCAAGGTGT
GGGTCGCGGACGACGGCGCCGCCGTGGCGGTCTGGACCACGCCGGAGAGCGTCGAAGCGGGGGCGGTGTT
CGCCGAGATCGGCCCGCGCATGGCCGAGTTGAGCGGTTCCCGGCTGGCCGCGCAGCAACAGATGGAAGGC
CTCCTGGCGCCGCACCGGCCCAAGGAGCCCGCGTGGTTCCTGGCCACCGTCGGAGTCTCGCCCGACCACC
AGGGCAAGGGTCTGGGCAGCGCCGTCGTGCTCCCCGGAGTGGAGGCGGCCGAGCGCGCCGGGGTGCCCGC
CTTCCTGGAGACCTCCGCGCCCCGCAACCTCCCCTTCTACGAGCGGCTCGGCTTCACCGTCACCGCCGAC
GTCGAGGTGCCCGAAGGACCGCGCACCTGGTGCATGACCCGCAAGCCCGGTGCCTGAACGCGTTAAGTCG
ACAATCAACCTCTGGATTACAAAATTTGTGAAAGATTGACTGGTATTCTTAACTATGTTGCTCCTTTTAC
GCTATGTGGATACGCTGCTTTAATGCCTTTGTATCATGCTATTGCTTCCCGTATGGCTTTCATTTTCTCC
TCCTTGTATAAATCCTGGTTGCTGTCTCTTTATGAGGAGTTGTGGCCCGTTGTCAGGCAACGTGGCGTGG
TGTGCACTGTGTTTGCTGACGCAACCCCCACTGGTTGGGGCATTGCCACCACCTGTCAGCTCCTTTCCGG
GACTTTCGCTTTCCCCCTCCCTATTGCCACGGCGGAACTCATCGCCGCCTGCCTTGCCCGCTGCTGGACA
GGGGCTCGGCTGTTGGGCACTGACAATTCCGTGGTGTTGTCGGGGAAATCATCGTCCTTTCCTTGGCTGC
TCGCCTGTGTTGCCACCTGGATTCTGCGCGGGACGTCCTTCTGCTACGTCCCTTCGGCCCTCAATCCAGC
GGACCTTCCTTCCCGCGGCCTGCTGCCGGCTCTGCGGCCTCTTCCGCGTCTTCGCCTTCGCCCTCAGACG
AGTCGGATCTCCCTTTGGGCCGCCTCCCCGCGTCGACTTTAAGACCAATGACTTACAAGGCAGCTGTAGA
TCTTAGCCACTTTTTAAAAGAAAAGGGGGGACTGGAAGGGCTAATTCACTCCCAACGAAGACAAGATCTG
CTTTTTGCTTGTACTGGGTCTCTCTGGTTAGACCAGATCTGAGCCTGGGAGCTCTCTGGCTAACTAGGGA
ACCCACTGCTTAAGCCTCAATAAAGCTTGCCTTGAGTGCTTCAAGTAGTGTGTGCCCGTCTGTTGTGTGA
CTCTGGTAACTAGAGATCCCTCAGACCCTTTTAGTCAGTGTGGAAAATCTCTAGCAGTACGTATAGTAGT
TCATGTCATCTTATTATTCAGTATTTATAACTTGCAAAGAAATGAATATCAGAGAGTGAGAGGAACTTGT
TTATTGCAGCTTATAATGGTTACAAATAAAGCAATAGCATCACAAATTTCACAAATAAAGCATTTTTTTC
ACTGCATTCTAGTTGTGGTTTGTCCAAACTCATCAATGTATCTTATCATGTCTGGCTCTAGCTATCCCGC
CCCTAACTCCGCCCATCCCGCCCCTAACTCCGCCCAGTTCCGCCCATTCTCCGCCCCATGGCTGACTAAT
TTTTTTTATTTATGCAGAGGCCGAGGCCGCCTCGGCCTCTGAGCTATTCCAGAAGTAGTGAGGAGGCTTT
TTTGGAGGCCTAGGGACGTACCCAATTCGCCCTATAGTGAGTCGTATTACGCGCGCTCACTGGCCGTCGT
TTTACAACGTCGTGACTGGGAAAACCCTGGCGTTACCCAACTTAATCGCCTTGCAGCACATCCCCCTTTC
GCCAGCTGGCGTAATAGCGAAGAGGCCCGCACCGATCGCCCTTCCCAACAGTTGCGCAGCCTGAATGGCG
AATGGG
[124 nt withheld, positions 3367-3490]
C
[91 nt withheld, positions 3492-3582]
A
[49 nt withheld, positions 3584-3632]
CCTTTGACGTTGGAGTCCACGTTCTTT
[37 nt withheld, positions 3660-3696]
ACCCTATCTCGGTCTATTCTTTTGATTTATAAGGGATTTTGCCGATTTCGGCCTATTGGTTAAAAAATGA
GCTGATTTAACAAAAATTTAACGCGAATTTTAACAAAATATTAACGCTTACAATTTAGGTGGCACTTTTC
GGGGAAATGTGCGCGGAACCCCTATTTGTTTATTTTTCTAAATACATTCAAATATGTATCCGCTCATGAG
ACAATAACCCTGATAAATGCTTCAATAATATTGAAAAAGGAAGAGTATGAGTATTCAACATTTCCGTGTC
GCCCTTATTCCCTTTTTTGCGGCATTTTGCCTTCCTGTTTTTGCTCACCCAGAAACGCTGGTGAAAGTAA
AAGATGCTGAAGATCAGTTGGGTGCACGAGTGGGTTACATCGAACTGGATCTCAACAGCGGTAAGATCCT
TGAGAGTTTTCGCCCCGAAGAACGTTTTCCAATGATGAGCACTTTTAAAGTTCTGCTATGTGGCGCGGTA
TTATCCCGTATTGACGCCGGGCAAGAGCAACTCGGTCGCCGCATACACTATTCTCAGAATGACTTGGTTG
AGTACTCACCAGTCACAGAAAAGCATCTTACGGATGGCATGACAGTAAGAGAATTATGCAGTGCTGCCAT
AACCATGAGTGATAACACTGCGGCCAACTTACTTCTGACAACGATCGGAGGACCGAAGGAGCTAACCGCT
TTTTTGCACAACATGGGGGATCATGTAACTCGCCTTGATCGTTGGGAACCGGAGCTGAATGAAGCCATAC
CAAACGACGAGCGTGACACCACGATGCCTGTAGCAATGGCAACAACGTTGCGCAAACTATTAACTGGCGA
ACTACTTACTCTAGCTTCCCGGCAACAATTAATAGACTGGATGGAGGCGGATAAAGTTGCAGGACCACTT
CTGCGCTCGGCCCTTCCGGCTGGCTGGTTTATTGCTGATAAATCTGGAGCCGGTGAGCGTGGGTCTCGCG
GTATCATTGCAGCACTGGGGCCAGATGGTAAGCCCTCCCGTATCGTAGTTATCTACACGACGGGGAGTCA
GGCAACTATGGATGAACGAAATAGACAGATCGCTGAGATAGGTGCCTCACTGATTAAGCATTGGTAACTG
TCAGACCAAGTTTACTCATATATACTTTAGATTGATTTAAAACTTCATTTTTAATTTAAAAGGATCTAGG
TGAAGATCCTTTTTGATAATCTCATGACCAAAATCCCTTAACGTGAGTTTTCGTTCCACTGAGCGTCAGA
CCCCGTAGAAAAGATCAAAGGATCTTCTTGAGATCCTTTTTTTCTGCGCGTAATCTGCTGCTTGCAAACA
AAAAAACCACCGCTACCAGCGGTGGTTTGTTTGCCGGATCAAGAGCTACCAACTCTTTTTCCGAAGGTAA
CTGGCTTCAGCAGAGCGCAGATACCAAATACTGTTCTTCTAGTGTAGCCGTAGTTAGGCCACCACTTCAA
GAACTCTGTAGCACCGCCTACATACCTCGCTCTGCTAATCCTGTTACCAGTGGCTGCTGCCAGTGGCGAT
AAGTCGTGTCTTACCGGGTTGGACTCAAGACGATAGTTACCGGATAAGGCGCAGCGGTCGGGCTGAACGG
GGGGTTCGTGCACACAGCCCAGCTTGGAGCGAACGACCTACACCGAACTGAGATACCTACAGCGTGAGCT
ATGAGAAAGCGCCACGCTTCCCGAAGGGAGAAAGGCGGACAGGTATCCGGTAAGCGGCAGGGTCGGAACA
GGAGAGCGCACGAGGGAGCTTCCAGGGGGAAACGCCTGGTATCTTTATAGTCCTGTCGGGTTTCGCCACC
TCTGACTTGAGCGTCGATTTTTGTGATGCTCGTCAGGGGGGCGGAGCCTATGGAAAAACGCCAGCAACGC
GGCCTTTTTACGGTTCCTGGCCTTTTGCTGGCCTTTTGCTCACATGTTCTTTCCTGCGTTATCCCCTGAT
TCTGTGGATAACCGTATTACCGCCTTTGAGTGAGCTGATACCGCTCGCCGCAGCCGAACGACCGAGCGCA
GCGAGTCAGTGAGCGAGGAAGCGGAAGAGCGCCCAATACGCAAACCGCCTCTCCCCGCGCGTTGGCCGAT
TCATTAATGCAGCTGGCACGACAGGTTTCCCGACTGGAAAGCGGGCAGTGAGCGCAACGCAATTAATGTG
AGTTAGCTCACTCATTAGGCACCCCAGGCTTTACACTTTATGCTTCCGGCTCGTATGTTGTGTGGAATTG
TGAGCGGATAACAATTTCACACAGGAAACAGCTATGACCATGATTACGCCAAGCGCGCAATTAACCCTCA
CTAAAGGGAACAAAAGCTGGAGCTGCAAGCTTAATGTAGTCTTATGCAATACTCTTGTAGTCTTGCAACA
TGGTAACGATGAGTTAGCAACATGCCTTACAAGGAGAGAAAAAGCACCGTGCATGCCGATTGGTGGAAGT
AAGGTGGTACGATCGTGCCTTATTAGGAAGGCAACAGACGGGTCTGACATGGATTGGACGAACCACTGAA
TTGCCGCATTGCAGAGATATTGTATTTAAGTGCCTAGCTCGATACATAAACGGGTCTCTCTGGTTAGACC
AGATCTGAGCCTGGGAGCTCTCTGGCTAACTAGGGAACCCACTGCTTAAGCCTCAATAAAGCTTGCCTTG
AGTGCTTCAAGTAGTGTGTGCCCGTCTGTTGTGTGACTCTGGTAACTAGAGATCCCTCAGACCCTTTTAG
TCAGTGTGGAAAATCTCTAGCAGTGGCGCCCGAACAGGGACTTGAAAGCGAAAGGGAAACCAGAGGAGCT
CTCTCGACGCAGGACTCGGCTTGCTGAAGCGCGCACGGCAAGAGGCGAGGGGCGGCGACTGGTGAGTACG
CCAAAAATTTTGACTAGCGGAGGCTAGAAGGAGAGAGATGGGTGCGAGAGCGTCAGTATTAAGCGGGGGA
GAATTAGATCGCGATGGGAAAAAATTCGGTTAAGGCCAGGGGGAAAGAAAAAATATAAATTAAAACATAT
AGTATGGGCAAGCAGGGAGCTAGAACGATTCGCAGTTAATCCTGGCCTGTTAGAAACATCAGAAGGCTGT
AGACAAATACTGGGACAGCTACAACCATCCCTTCAGACAGGATCAGAAGAACTTAGATCATTATATAATA
CAGTAGCAACCCTCTATTGTGTGCATCAAAGGATAGAGATAAAAGACACCAAGGAAGCTTTAGACAAGAT
AGAGGAAGAGCAAAACAAAAGTAAGACCACCGCACAGCAAGCGGCCGCTGATCTTCAGACCTGGAGGAGG
AGATATGAGGGACAATTGGAGAAGTGAATTATATAAATATAAAGTAGTAAAAATTGAACCATTAGGAGTA
GCACCCACCAAGGCAAAGAGAAGAGTGGTGCAGAGAGAAAAAAGAGCAGTGGGAATAGGAGCTTTGTTCC
TTGGGTTCTTGGGAGCAGCAGGAAGCACTATGGGCGCAGCGTCAATGACGCTGACGGTACAGGCCAGACA
ATTATTGTCTGGTATAGTGCAGCAGCAGAACAATTTGCTGAGGGCTATTGAGGCGCAACAGCATCTGTTG
CAACTCACAGTCTGGGGCATCAAGCAGCTCCAGGCAAGAATCCTGGCTGTGGAAAGATACCTAAAGGATC
AACAGCTCCTGGGGATTTGGGGTTGCTCTGGAAAACTCATTTGCACCACTGCTGTGCCTTGGAATGCTAG
TTGGAGTAATAAATCTCTGGAACAGATTTGGAATCACACGACCTGGATGGAGTGGGACAGAGAAATTAAC
AATTACACAAGCTTAATACACTCCTTAATTGAAGAATCGCAAAACCAGCAAGAAAAGAATGAACAAGAAT
TATTGGAATTAGATAAATGGGCAAGTTTGTGGAATTGGTTTAACATAACAAATTGGCTGTGGTATATAAA
ATTATTCATAATGATAGTAGGAGGCTTGGTAGGTTTAAGAATAGTTTTTGCTGTACTTTCTATAGTGAAT
AGAGTTAGGCAGGGATATTCACCATTATCGTTTCAGACCCACCTCCCAACCCCGAGGGGACCCAGAGAGG
GCCTATTTCCCATGATTCCTTCATATTTGCATATACGATACAAGGCTGTTAGAGAGATAATTAGAATTAA
TTTGACTGTAAACACAAAGATATTAGTACAAAATACGTGACGTAGAAAGTAATAATTTCTTGGGTAGTTT
GCAGTTTTAAAATTATGTTTTAAAATGGACTATCATATGCTTACCGTAACTTGAAAGTATTTCGATTTCT
TGGCTTTATATATCTTGTGGAAAGGACGAAACACCGGAAAGAAGACAACGACACGCGTTTTAGAGCTAGA
AATAGCAAGTTAAAATAAGGCTAGTCCGTTATCAACTTGAAAAAGTGGCACCGAGTCGGTGCTTTTTTAA
GCTTGGCGTAACTAGATCTTGAGACAAATGGCAGTATTCATCCACAATTTTAAAAGAAAAGGGGGGATTG
GGGGGTACAGTGCAGGGGAAAGAATAGTAGACATAATAGCAACAGACATACAAACTAAAGAATTACAAAA
ACAAATTACAAAAATTCAAAATTTTCGGGTTTATTACAGGGACAGCAGAGATCCACTTTGGCGCCGGCTC
GAGGGGG
