>Addgene plasmid #77560 | KIT gRNA (BRDN0001145740) | depositor partial sequence | sequence record 145020 | Target Sequence
GAAAGAAGACAACGACACGC
