>Addgene plasmid #77560 | KIT gRNA (BRDN0001145740) | addgene partial sequence | sequence record 187997 | hU6-F
AGAAAGTAATAATTTCTTGGGTAGTTTGCAGTTTTAAAATTATGTTTTAAAATGGACTATCATATGCTTA
CCGTAACTTGAAAGTATTTCGATTTCTTGGCTTTATATATCTTGTGGAAAGGACGAAACACCGGAAAGAA
GACAACGACACGCGTTTTAGAGCTAGAAATAGCAAGTTAAAATAAGGCTAGTCCGTTATCAACTTGAAAA
AGTGGCACCGAGTCGGTGCTTTTTTAAGCTTGGCGTAACTAGATCTTGAGACAAATGGCAGTATTCATCC
ACAATTTTAAAAGAAAAGGGGGGATTGGGGGGTACAGTGCAGGGGAAAGAATAGTAGACATAATAGCAAC
AGACATACAAACTAAAGAATTACAAAAACAAATTACAAAAATTCAAAATTTTCGGGTTTATTACAGGGAC
AGCAGAGATCCACTTTGGCGCCGGCTCGAGGGGGCCCGGGTGCAAAGATGGATAAAGTTTTAAACAGAGA
GGAATCTTTGCAGCTAATGGACCTTCTAGGTCTTGAAAGGAGTGGGAATTGGCTCCGGTGCCCGTCAGTG
GGCAGAGCGC
